Addgene plasmid #242904: pLenti-THP-(cyto).iATPSnFR2.A95A.A119L.miRFP670nano3
Purpose: Expresses cytosolic low affinity ratiometric ATP sensor in Dopaminergic Neurons
Depositing lab: Timothy Ryan. Depositing organization: Cornell University. Publication: Neuromodulatory control of energy reserves in dopaminergic neurons. Pulido C, Gentry MS, Ryan TA. Proc Natl Acad Sci U S A. 2025 Dec 16;122(50):e2523019122. doi: 10.1073/pnas.2523019122. Epub 2025 Dec 5. PubMed 41348744.
Backbone
  Vector backbone: plenti.THP
  Backbone size w/o insert (bp): 8752
  Total vector size (bp): 10381
  Vector type: Mammalian Expression, Lentiviral
Growth in bacteria
  Bacterial resistance: Ampicillin, 100 μg/mL
  Growth temperature: 37°C
  Growth strain: NEB Stable
  Copy number: High Copy
Gene/Insert
  Gene/Insert name: (cyto).iATPSnFR2.A95A.A119L.miRFP670nano3
  Species: Synthetic
  Insert size (bp): 1629
  Promoter: rat Tyrosine hydroxylase
  Cloning method: Restriction Enzyme; 5′ cloning site PsPXI (unknown if destroyed); 3′ cloning site SalI (unknown if destroyed)
  Sequencing primers: 5′ GCCACCATGAAGACTATTC
Resource information
  A portion of this plasmid was derived from a plasmid made by: Kwang-Soo Kim Lab (Addgene #80335, THP)
Terms and licenses: Academic/Nonprofit Terms; Industry Terms: Not Available to Industry
Depositor comments: For more info about iATPSnFR2 sensor: https://doi.org/10.1073/pnas.2314604121
How to cite: pLenti-THP-(cyto).iATPSnFR2.A95A.A119L.miRFP670nano3 was a gift from Timothy Ryan (Addgene plasmid # 242904 ; http://n2t.net/addgene:242904 ; RRID:Addgene_242904)
