[The description below was written by a language model from this plasmid's Addgene catalogue record and pLannotate feature annotations shown in this document.]
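Description:
pLenti-THP-(cyto).iATPSnFR2.A95A.A119L.miRFP670nano3 is a third-generation-style, self-inactivating HIV-1 lentiviral transfer plasmid for mammalian expression. It is designed to deliver a cytosolic, low-affinity ratiometric ATP sensor to dopaminergic neurons. In bacteria it is maintained by a high-copy ColE1/pUC origin and selected with ampicillin through the AmpR β-lactamase gene. It also carries an f1 origin and residual pBluescript-type lac, T3 and T7 elements. The viral portion has an RSV promoter driving a truncated 5' LTR, so genomic RNA can be made without Tat. This is followed by the Ψ packaging signal with a short gag fragment, the RRE for Rev-dependent nuclear export, and the cPPT/CTS. Downstream of the payload are a WPRE that enhances transcript expression, a ΔU3 3' LTR that inactivates the LTR promoter after integration, and an SV40 poly(A) signal and origin.

The catalogue lists the rat tyrosine hydroxylase promoter, derived from an earlier THP plasmid, as the internal promoter. The feature table does not annotate it, but a roughly 2.5 kb unannotated stretch between the cPPT/CTS and the insert is the likely location. The synthetic insert is annotated as a circularly permuted GFP placed between fragments of bacterial F0F1-ATP synthase ε subunit. This matches the iATPSnFR2 design, in which ATP binding to the ε subunit changes green fluorescence. The A95A/A119L designation in the name marks the low-affinity variant. A near-infrared miRFP670nano-family protein that requires biliverdin is annotated downstream, and the construct name specifies miRFP670nano3. It provides an ATP-insensitive reference signal for ratiometric normalisation. The construct is used to image cytosolic ATP dynamics specifically in dopaminergic neurons.
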