Features (pLannotate 1.2.2; 28 found; start..end, strand, type, name):
      1..589     +  rep_origin     ori: high-copy-number ColE1/pMB1/pBR322/pUC origin of replication
    772..864     +  CDS            lacI (fragment): lac repressor; lacI; The lac repressor binds to the lac operator to inhibit transcription in E. coli. This inhibition can be relieved by adding lactose or isopropyl-β-D-thiogalactopyranoside (IPTG).
    877..898     +  protein_bind   CAP binding site: CAP binding activates transcription in the presence of cAMP. E. coli catabolite activator protein
    913..943     +  promoter       lac promoter: promoter for the E. coli lac operon
    951..967     +  protein_bind   lac operator: The lac repressor binds to the lac operator to inhibit transcription in E. coli. This inhibition can be relieved by adding lactose or isopropyl-β-D-thiogalactopyranoside (IPTG). lac repressor encoded by lacI
   1012..1030    +  promoter       T3 promoter: promoter for bacteriophage T3 RNA polymerase
   1058..1284    +  promoter       RSV promoter: Rous sarcoma virus enhancer/promoter
   1285..1465    +  LTR            5' LTR (truncated): truncated 5' long terminal repeat (LTR) from HIV-1
   1512..1637    +  misc_feature   HIV-1 Ψ: packaging signal of human immunodeficiency virus type 1
   1621..1984    +  CDS            HIV-1 gag (fragment): gag protein from human immunodeficiency virus 1; gag
   2130..2363    +  misc_feature   RRE: The Rev response element (RRE) of HIV-1 allows for Rev-dependent mRNA export from the nucleus to the cytoplasm.
   2740..2840    +  CDS            Rev (fragment): human immunodeficiency virus 1 (HIV-1) Rev protein; rev; enhances nuclear export of unspliced and incompletely spliced viral mRNAs
   2859..2975    +  misc_feature   cPPT/CTS: central polypurine tract and central termination sequence of HIV-1
   5547..5565    +  misc_feature   MCS (fragment): pBluescript multiple cloning site
   5605..5925    +  CDS            atpC (fragment): ATPE_GEOKA - Experimental evidence at protein level: Swiss-Prot protein existence level 1. Produces ATP from ADP in the presence of a proton gradient across the membrane. From Geobacillus kaustophilus (strain HTA426).
   5938..6657    +  CDS            cEGFP: cEGFP is a basic (constitutively fluorescent) green fluorescent protein published in 2008, derived from Aequorea victoria.
   6670..6741    +  CDS            atpC (fragment): ATPE_BACP3 - Experimental evidence at protein level: Swiss-Prot protein existence level 1. Produces ATP from ADP in the presence of a proton gradient across the membrane. From Bacillus sp. (strain PS3).
   6790..7230    +  CDS            miRFP670nano: miRFP670nano is a basic (constitutively fluorescent) near ir fluorescent protein published in 2019, derived from Nostoc punctiforme. It has very low acid sensitivity. It requires the cofactor biliverdin for fluorescence.
   7274..7862    +  misc_feature   WPRE: woodchuck hepatitis virus posttranscriptional regulatory element
   7879..7947    +  CDS            nef (fragment): NEF_HV1Z2 - Experimental evidence at protein level: Swiss-Prot protein existence level 1. Extracellular Nef protein targets CD4(+) T-lymphocytes for apoptosis by interacting with CXCR4 surface receptors. From Human immunodeficiency virus type 1 group M subtype D (isolate Z2/CDC-Z34) (HIV-1).
   7949..8182    +  LTR            3' LTR (ΔU3): self-inactivating 3' long terminal repeat (LTR) from HIV-1
   8254..8375    +  polyA_signal   SV40 poly(A) signal: SV40 polyadenylation signal
   8415..8550    +  rep_origin     SV40 ori: SV40 origin of replication
   8571..8589    -  promoter       T7 promoter: promoter for bacteriophage T7 RNA polymerase
   8597..8752    +  CDS            lacZα (fragment): LacZα fragment of β-galactosidase; lacZ fragment
   8757..9185    +  rep_origin     f1 ori (sequence partly withheld): f1 bacteriophage origin of replication; arrow indicates direction of (+) strand synthesis
   9238..9342    +  promoter       AmpR promoter: bla
   9343..10203   +  CDS            AmpR: β-lactamase; bla; confers resistance to ampicillin, carbenicillin, and related antibiotics
>Addgene plasmid #242904 | pLenti-THP-(cyto).iATPSnFR2.A95A.A119L.miRFP670nano3 | addgene full sequence | sequence record 486268 | Addgene NGS Result
TTGAGATCCTTTTTTTCTGCGCGTAATCTGCTGCTTGCAAACAAAAAAACCACCGCTACCAGCGGTGGTT
TGTTTGCCGGATCAAGAGCTACCAACTCTTTTTCCGAAGGTAACTGGCTTCAGCAGAGCGCAGATACCAA
ATACTGTTCTTCTAGTGTAGCCGTAGTTAGGCCACCACTTCAAGAACTCTGTAGCACCGCCTACATACCT
CGCTCTGCTAATCCTGTTACCAGTGGCTGCTGCCAGTGGCGATAAGTCGTGTCTTACCGGGTTGGACTCA
AGACGATAGTTACCGGATAAGGCGCAGCGGTCGGGCTGAACGGGGGGTTCGTGCACACAGCCCAGCTTGG
AGCGAACGACCTACACCGAACTGAGATACCTACAGCGTGAGCTATGAGAAAGCGCCACGCTTCCCGAAGG
GAGAAAGGCGGACAGGTATCCGGTAAGCGGCAGGGTCGGAACAGGAGAGCGCACGAGGGAGCTTCCAGGG
GGAAACGCCTGGTATCTTTATAGTCCTGTCGGGTTTCGCCACCTCTGACTTGAGCGTCGATTTTTGTGAT
GCTCGTCAGGGGGGCGGAGCCTATGGAAAAACGCCAGCAACGCGGCCTTTTTACGGTTCCTGGCCTTTTG
CTGGCCTTTTGCTCACATGTTCTTTCCTGCGTTATCCCCTGATTCTGTGGATAACCGTATTACCGCCTTT
GAGTGAGCTGATACCGCTCGCCGCAGCCGAACGACCGAGCGCAGCGAGTCAGTGAGCGAGGAAGCGGAAG
AGCGCCCAATACGCAAACCGCCTCTCCCCGCGCGTTGGCCGATTCATTAATGCAGCTGGCACGACAGGTT
TCCCGACTGGAAAGCGGGCAGTGAGCGCAACGCAATTAATGTGAGTTAGCTCACTCATTAGGCACCCCAG
GCTTTACACTTTATGCTTCCGGCTCGTATGTTGTGTGGAATTGTGAGCGGATAACAATTTCACACAGGAA
ACAGCTATGACCATGATTACGCCAAGCGCGCAATTAACCCTCACTAAAGGGAACAAAAGCTGGAGCTGCA
AGCTTAATGTAGTCTTATGCAATACTCTTGTAGTCTTGCAACATGGTAACGATGAGTTAGCAACATGCCT
TACAAGGAGAGAAAAAGCACCGTGCATGCCGATTGGTGGAAGTAAGGTGGTACGATCGTGCCTTATTAGG
AAGGCAACAGACGGGTCTGACATGGATTGGACGAACCACTGAATTGCCGCATTGCAGAGATATTGTATTT
AAGTGCCTAGCTCGATACATAAACGGGTCTCTCTGGTTAGACCAGATCTGAGCCTGGGAGCTCTCTGGCT
AACTAGGGAACCCACTGCTTAAGCCTCAATAAAGCTTGCCTTGAGTGCTTCAAGTAGTGTGTGCCCGTCT
GTTGTGTGACTCTGGTAACTAGAGATCCCTCAGACCCTTTTAGTCAGTGTGGAAAATCTCTAGCAGTGGC
GCCCGAACAGGGACTTGAAAGCGAAAGGGAAACCAGAGGAGCTCTCTCGACGCAGGACTCGGCTTGCTGA
AGCGCGCACGGCAAGAGGCGAGGGGCGGCGACTGGTGAGTACGCCAAAAATTTTGACTAGCGGAGGCTAG
AAGGAGAGAGATGGGTGCGAGAGCGTCAGTATTAAGCGGGGGAGAATTAGATCGCGATGGGAAAAAATTC
GGTTAAGGCCAGGGGGAAAGAAAAAATATAAATTAAAACATATAGTATGGGCAAGCAGGGAGCTAGAACG
ATTCGCAGTTAATCCTGGCCTGTTAGAAACATCAGAAGGCTGTAGACAAATACTGGGACAGCTACAACCA
TCCCTTCAGACAGGATCAGAAGAACTTAGATCATTATATAATACAGTAGCAACCCTCTATTGTGTGCATC
AAAGGATAGAGATAAAAGACACCAAGGAAGCTTTAGACAAGATAGAGGAAGAGCAAAACAAAAGTAAGAC
CACCGCACAGCAAGCGGCCGCTGATCTTCAGACCTGGAGGAGGAGATATGAGGGACAATTGGAGAAGTGA
ATTATATAAATATAAAGTAGTAAAAATTGAACCATTAGGAGTAGCACCCACCAAGGCAAAGAGAAGAGTG
GTGCAGAGAGAAAAAAGAGCAGTGGGAATAGGAGCTTTGTTCCTTGGGTTCTTGGGAGCAGCAGGAAGCA
CTATGGGCGCAGCGTCAATGACGCTGACGGTACAGGCCAGACAATTATTGTCTGGTATAGTGCAGCAGCA
GAACAATTTGCTGAGGGCTATTGAGGCGCAACAGCATCTGTTGCAACTCACAGTCTGGGGCATCAAGCAG
CTCCAGGCAAGAATCCTGGCTGTGGAAAGATACCTAAAGGATCAACAGCTCCTGGGGATTTGGGGTTGCT
CTGGAAAACTCATTTGCACCACTGCTGTGCCTTGGAATGCTAGTTGGAGTAATAAATCTCTGGAACAGAT
TTGGAATCACACGACCTGGATGGAGTGGGACAGAGAAATTAACAATTACACAAGCTTAATACACTCCTTA
ATTGAAGAATCGCAAAACCAGCAAGAAAAGAATGAACAAGAATTATTGGAATTAGATAAATGGGCAAGTT
TGTGGAATTGGTTTAACATAACAAATTGGCTGTGGTATATAAAATTATTCATAATGATAGTAGGAGGCTT
GGTAGGTTTAAGAATAGTTTTTGCTGTACTTTCTATAGTGAATAGAGTTAGGCAGGGATATTCACCATTA
TCGTTTCAGACCCACCTCCCAACCCCGAGGGGACCCGACAGGCCCGAAGGAATAGAAGAAGAAGGTGGAG
AGAGAGACAGAGACAGATCCATTCGATTAGTGAACGGATCTCGACGGTATCGGTTAACTTTTAAAAGAAA
AGGGGGGATTGGGGGGTACAGTGCAGGGGAAAGAATAGTAGACATAATAGCAACAGACATACAAACTAAA
GAATTACAAAAACAAATTACAAAATTCAAAATTTTATCGATACCGGTGAGGCCTCTTGGGATTCTTCTCA
TCAAAAAGGGCATGGGACACAGCTAAAGCGTCCAGGGCTCCTCTGTGCCCACAGATGCCTTAGATCTTGG
CACAATGTAGTCAGCCAGCTCCGTGTGTGTGTGTGTGTGTGTGTGTGTGTGTGTGTGTGTGTGTGTGTGT
GTGTGTGTGTGTGTTTGCATGTATCTCACAGACAGTGCACAATGGCCTGGATGTGAACAGAGGCAAGAGT
CTGGGCCAGCAGTTGTCTCCCAGGAGGGTCCAAAGACATCGTATTTTCAAGTTTAGGCCAGGTGCTCACT
TGGGTGAGCTCAGACACAGACAAAGGTCTGGAGAGCACACATTCCCCACCCCCACCCAGCTTCTATGCAA
GCACCTCCAGCTGAGACAAGAAAACGAATTAAAAAGCAATATTTGTGTCAGCGTAAGACATTTGCCGAAA
GGTTAAATCCACACTCGTGGTGCTGCACAGCAGCCCCCTGTGCAGGATTTGTTAGGCACAGCTCCCTCCT
ACCCCGTGCCACCTGAGCAAATGCCAGGCTGGGTGGGCTGGAACCAGCCTGGGCTTGCCTCACCCTGGAA
TCCCCAGCACCCTCCAAAGGAGGACCCTGGGAGTGGGCATAGACGCCCTTCAGGTGTGGGCAACAGCCCC
CAGTCCTCAGGATGAAAGGCTAAGGTGCAGCCAGCTCTGCCTTCACGGTGGGAATGTCTCTATGTGAGCC
CTTTCTGGGCTGTGAAGAACGCTCTGAGAAGGGTCCTGGGACCCTGGATAGGCCAGAGCTGTGCTGGGCA
TGTAGAGACAGGAGTGGGCTAAAGCAGCAAAGGCACTGACCAAGGAAGAGTTCAGAGAGGAGCGTGGAAT
ATGGGGAGGGGTTCATAGTAAGAGAGAGCAGGCAGTGGAGAGTAAATAGTCACTGAGCCGGGGTTTATGG
GGTTTGTAGGAGCTTACTCAGAGAAAGTAGATGAGAGATGCCATGCCAGTCTGAGTATCACAGAGCCCCA
GGCTCTCCTGGGAACGGAACTGTGAGGGCCAGAAGGTCAGCAAGGGAGGTTAGGGAGAGTTCCTTTTGTA
CTGACTCAGCATTTATCCTGCTCCCAGGGGGCAATGGGGGCCAGTGAGGGATGCAGAGCAAGGCAGTGAT
GTGGCAGGCAGTTCCTGTTGTGAAAGAGCTGGGAAGGGAGCGGGCTGGGCCTGGTACGTACAGCAGGCCA
TTTCTGAGGGTCCGAGTGCTGTCTAGGAGGTGCAGTGAGACTTCAGTGATCAGCCAGAACAGAAGCTAAG
CGGGGTGGGGACTGCGAGTTCAGGCTTCTGGGTCTTGCAAATATCCAGAATGCTAAATCCTCAGAACCCC
AGGGTGGCCATTTTCAGAGTGGGTTTTGTCCTTTGGGCACTTGTGCAGACTCCAATATCCAGAGGGATAA
GGATGGTACTCTTCAGTACCCTTAGTGAGAGGACACTTTTCTCTGAAGGGCTTGAATGTGCCGAGCCATT
ACCTGAAGGAAGGAAATGACTCCAGGGACATAGGATGGGCCCAGCACAACTCACCTGCTACAGAGAAAGG
TCCCCTCCCTGGTCTCCTTAGAGATCCTGTTTCCCTGGCTGAGGAAGCTAGGGTGGATCTTTGTGTAAGT
GGGTGTGGATGCTAACTGGAAAACAAAAGGTCACTTACTGTTAGACCTCGGGGTACCATGGAAGAGATGA
TCACTGAGTGTGCCCTTACATGGGGACCAGCTGAGAATGGGGCTACCACTAGCTCGAGACCATGATACAG
GGAATAAGTGTGCATTTGGGGGTAGGGAGTGGCTCAGAATACTCTTAACCAAAGCAGAGGTTTGCTCCCA
CAGGAAGGTGAGGTCAGAAGGCCTTAGGGAGCTGCCAGGGGCTAGGGTTGGCACCATCTCCCAGGCTGTG
TCTTTAAGGAGATGATAATCAGAGGGATAGAACCTTGCAAAAGTGGGCCAGTCTTGGGAATACTATAGAG
GAATAGCCTTCTGGAACATTCTGTGTCTCATAGGACCTGCCTGGGGATCCAGCCCCAGTGCCAGCACATA
TACCGACTGGGGCAGTGAATAGATAGTACACTTTGTTACATGGGCTGGGGGGAACATGGCCCATGTCCTG
GAGGGGACTTTATGACAGACATCCAAAAATCCAGTGAGAGGGCTTCTAGATTTGTCTCCAAAGGTTATAG
TTCTAACATGAGCCCTTAGGAAATCCAGCATGGTTCTCCCTGTGTGCCCTGGTTTGGTTAGAGAGCTCTA
GCGGTCTCCTGTCCCACAGAATACCAGCCAGCCCCTGCCCTACGTCGTGCCTCGGGCTGAGGGTGATTCA
GAGGCAGGTGCCTGTGACAGTGGATGCAATTAGATCTAATGGGACGGAGGCCTTTCTCGTCGCCCTCGCT
CCATGCCCACCCCCGCCTCCCTCAGGCACAGCAGGCGTGGAGAGGATGCGCAGGAGGTAGGAGGTGGGGG
ACCCAGAGGGGCTTTGACGTCAGCCTGGCCTTTAAAGAGGGCGCCTGCCTGGCGAGGGCTGTGGAGACAG
AACTCGGGACCACCAGAGGAATTCGATATCAAGCTGCTAGCGTTTAAACGGGCCCTCTAGACTCGAGCGC
CACCATGAAGACTATTCACGTGAGTGTCGTAACTCCCGACGGGCCTGTATATGAGGATGACGTTGAAATG
GTGAGCGTCAAAGCAAAAAGTGGCGAGCTCGGTATTCTCCCAGGCCACATTCCCTTGAAAGCTCCCCTAG
AGATCAGTGCCGCACGCCTGAAGAAAGGGGGCAAAACACAGTATATCGCTGTGTCAGGCGGCAACCTCGA
AGTGCGGCCTGACAAGGTGACCATCTATGCCCAGGCAGCCGAGAGGGCTGAGGATATCGATGTCCTGCGC
GCCAAGGCCGCCAAGGAGAGAGCCGAGCGCCGACTCCAATCACAGGTCCTGGTCGGGAACGTCTATATCA
CCGCCGACAAGCAGAAGAACGGCATCAAGGCGAACTTCAAGATCCGCCACAACGTGGAGGACGGCAGCAT
GCAGCTCGCCGACCACTACCAGCAGAACACCCCCATCGGCGACGGCCCCGTGCTGCTGCCCGACAACCAC
TACCTGAGCACCCAGTCCGTGCTGAGCAAAGACCCTAACGAGAAGCGCGATCACATGGTCCTGCTGGAGT
TCGTGACCGCCGCCGGGATCACTCTCGGCATGGACGAGCTGTACAAGGGCGGTACCGGAGGGAGCATGAG
CAAGGGCGAGGAGCTGTTCACCGGGGTGGTGCCCATCCTGGTCGAGCTGGACGGCGACGTAAACGGCCAC
AAGTTCAGCGTGCGCGGCGAGGGCGAGGGCGATGCCACCAACGGCAAGCTGACCCTGAAGTTCATCTGCA
CCACCGGCAAGCTGCCCGTGCCCTGGCCCACCCTCGTGACCACCCTGACCTACGGCGTGCAGTGCTTCAG
CCGCTACCCCGACCACATGAAGCAGCACGACTTCTTCAAGTCCGCCATGCCCGAAGGCTACGTCCAGGAG
CGCACCATCAGCTTCAAGGACGACGGCACCTACAAGACCCGCGCCGAGGTGAAGTTCGAGGGCGACACCC
TGGTGAACCGCATCGAGCTGAAGGGCATCGACTTCAAGGAGGACGGCAACATCCTGGGGCACAAGCTGGA
GTACAACTTTATTTGTGTGGACATCGATTTTAAGCGCGCCGAGCTCTTGCTTAAGCGCGCAATGAATAGG
CTCTCAGTTGCCGAAATGAAGCTGCAGGGCGGAGGCTCGGGCGGAGGTGGGTCGGGTGGCGGCGGATCAA
TGGCAAACCTGGACAAGATGCTGAACACCACCGTGACCGAGGTGCGCAAGTTCCTGCAAGCGGACAGAGT
GTGCGTGTTCAAGTTCGAGGAAGATTACTCCGGCACCGTCTCGCACGAAGCCGTGGACGACAGATGGATT
AGCATCCTGAAGACCCAGGTGCAGGACAGATACTTCATGGAAACCAGAGGCGAGGAATACGTCCACGGCA
GATACCAGGCCATCGCCGACATCTACACAGCCAATCTGGTCGAGTGCTACAGAGACCTGCTGATCGAGTT
TCAGGTGCGGGCCATTCTGGCTGTCCCCATCCTGCAAGGCAAGAAGCTGTGGGGCCTGCTGGTGGCCCAC
CAACTGGCCGGCCCTCGGGAGTGGCAGACCTGGGAAATCGACTTCCTGAAACAGCAAGCCGTGGTGATGG
GCATCGCCATCCAGCAGAGCTAGGGTCGACTCCGGATGATCAGGGCCCTGTACAGATATCGACAATCAAC
CTCTGGATTACAAAATTTGTGAAAGATTGACTGGTATTCTTAACTATGTTGCTCCTTTTACGCTATGTGG
ATACGCTGCTTTAATGCCTTTGTATCATGCTATTGCTTCCCGTATGGCTTTCATTTTCTCCTCCTTGTAT
AAATCCTGGTTGCTGTCTCTTTATGAGGAGTTGTGGCCCGTTGTCAGGCAACGTGGCGTGGTGTGCACTG
TGTTTGCTGACGCAACCCCCACTGGTTGGGGCATTGCCACCACCTGTCAGCTCCTTTCCGGGACTTTCGC
TTTCCCCCTCCCTATTGCCACGGCGGAACTCATCGCCGCCTGCCTTGCCCGCTGCTGGACAGGGGCTCGG
CTGTTGGGCACTGACAATTCCGTGGTGTTGTCGGGGAAGCTGACGTCCTTTCCATGGCTGCTCGCCTGTG
TTGCCACCTGGATTCTGCGCGGGACGTCCTTCTGCTACGTCCCTTCGGCCCTCAATCCAGCGGACCTTCC
TTCCCGCGGCCTGCTGCCGGCTCTGCGGCCTCTTCCGCGTCTTCGCCTTCGCCCTCAGACGAGTCGGATC
TCCCTTTGGGCCGCCTCCCCGCCTGGAATTCGAGCTCGGTACCTTTAAGACCAATGACTTACAAGGCAGC
TGTAGATCTTAGCCACTTTTTAAAAGAAAAGGGGGGACTGGAAGGGCTAATTCACTCCCAACGAAGACAA
GATCTGCTTTTTGCTTGTACTGGGTCTCTCTGGTTAGACCAGATCTGAGCCTGGGAGCTCTCTGGCTAAC
TAGGGAACCCACTGCTTAAGCCTCAATAAAGCTTGCCTTGAGTGCTTCAAGTAGTGTGTGCCCGTCTGTT
GTGTGACTCTGGTAACTAGAGATCCCTCAGACCCTTTTAGTCAGTGTGGAAAATCTCTAGCAGTAGTAGT
TCATGTCATCTTATTATTCAGTATTTATAACTTGCAAAGAAATGAATATCAGAGAGTGAGAGGAACTTGT
TTATTGCAGCTTATAATGGTTACAAATAAAGCAATAGCATCACAAATTTCACAAATAAAGCATTTTTTTC
ACTGCATTCTAGTTGTGGTTTGTCCAAACTCATCAATGTATCTTATCATGTCTGGCTCTAGCTATCCCGC
CCCTAACTCCGCCCATCCCGCCCCTAACTCCGCCCAGTTCCGCCCATTCTCCGCCCCATGGCTGACTAAT
TTTTTTTATTTATGCAGAGGCCGAGGCCGCCTCGGCCTCTGAGCTATTCCAGAAGTAGTGAGGAGGCTTT
TTTGGAGGCCTAGGGACGTACCCAATTCGCCCTATAGTGAGTCGTATTACGCGCGCTCACTGGCCGTCGT
TTTACAACGTCGTGACTGGGAAAACCCTGGCGTTACCCAACTTAATCGCCTTGCAGCACATCCCCCTTTC
GCCAGCTGGCGTAATAGCGAAGAGGCCCGCACCGATCGCCCTTCCCAACAGTTGCGCAGCCTGAATGGCG
AATGGG
[124 nt withheld, positions 8757-8880]
C
[91 nt withheld, positions 8882-8972]
A
[49 nt withheld, positions 8974-9022]
CCTTTGACGTTGGAGTCCACGTTCTTT
[37 nt withheld, positions 9050-9086]
ACCCTATCTCGGTCTATTCTTTTGATTTATAAGGGATTTTGCCGATTTCGGCCTATTGGTTAAAAAATGA
GCTGATTTAACAAAAATTTAACGCGAATTTTAACAAAATATTAACGCTTACAATTTAGGTGGCACTTTTC
GGGGAAATGTGCGCGGAACCCCTATTTGTTTATTTTTCTAAATACATTCAAATATGTATCCGCTCATGAG
ACAATAACCCTGATAAATGCTTCAATAATATTGAAAAAGGAAGAGTATGAGTATTCAACATTTCCGTGTC
GCCCTTATTCCCTTTTTTGCGGCATTTTGCCTTCCTGTTTTTGCTCACCCAGAAACGCTGGTGAAAGTAA
AAGATGCTGAAGATCAGTTGGGTGCACGAGTGGGTTACATCGAACTGGATCTCAACAGCGGTAAGATCCT
TGAGAGTTTTCGCCCCGAAGAACGTTTTCCAATGATGAGCACTTTTAAAGTTCTGCTATGTGGCGCGGTA
TTATCCCGTATTGACGCCGGGCAAGAGCAACTCGGTCGCCGCATACACTATTCTCAGAATGACTTGGTTG
AGTACTCACCAGTCACAGAAAAGCATCTTACGGATGGCATGACAGTAAGAGAATTATGCAGTGCTGCCAT
AACCATGAGTGATAACACTGCGGCCAACTTACTTCTGACAACGATCGGAGGACCGAAGGAGCTAACCGCT
TTTTTGCACAACATGGGGGATCATGTAACTCGCCTTGATCGTTGGGAACCGGAGCTGAATGAAGCCATAC
CAAACGACGAGCGTGACACCACGATGCCTGTAGCAATGGCAACAACGTTGCGCAAACTATTAACTGGCGA
ACTACTTACTCTAGCTTCCCGGCAACAATTAATAGACTGGATGGAGGCGGATAAAGTTGCAGGACCACTT
CTGCGCTCGGCCCTTCCGGCTGGCTGGTTTATTGCTGATAAATCTGGAGCCGGTGAGCGTGGGTCTCGCG
GTATCATTGCAGCACTGGGGCCAGATGGTAAGCCCTCCCGTATCGTAGTTATCTACACGACGGGGAGTCA
GGCAACTATGGATGAACGAAATAGACAGATCGCTGAGATAGGTGCCTCACTGATTAAGCATTGGTAACTG
TCAGACCAAGTTTACTCATATATACTTTAGATTGATTTAAAACTTCATTTTTAATTTAAAAGGATCTAGG
TGAAGATCCTTTTTGATAATCTCATGACCAAAATCCCTTAACGTGAGTTTTCGTTCCACTGAGCGTCAGA
CCCCGTAGAAAAGATCAAAGGATCTTC
